>Addgene plasmid #187643 | pLX304-VHL-IRES-Tdtomato | addgene full sequence | sequence record 382593 | Addgene NGS Result
GCCCGGGGTTATTAATAGTAATCAATTACGGGGTCATTAGTTCATAGCCCATATATGGAGTTCCGCGTTA
CATAACTTACGGTAAATGGCCCGCCTGGCTGACCGCCCAACGACCCCCGCCCATTGATGTCAATAATGAC
GTATGTTCCCATAGTAACGCCAATAGGGACTTTCCATTGACGTCAATGGGTGGAGTATTTACGGTAAACT
GCCCACTTGGCAGTACATCAAGTGTATCATATGCCAAGTACGCCCCCTATTGACGTCAATGACGGTAAAT
GGCCCGCCTGGCATTATGCCCAGTACATGACCTTATGGGACTTTCCTACTTGGCAGTACATCTACGTATT
AGTCATCGCTATTACCATGGTGATGCGGTTTTGGCAGTACATCAATGGGCGTGGATAGCGGTTTGACTCA
CGGGGATTTCCAAGTCTCCACCCCATTGACGTCAATGGGAGTTTGTTTTGGCACCAAAATCAACGGGACT
TTCCAAAATGTCGTAACAACTCCGCCCCATTGACGCAAATGGGCGGTAGGCGTGTACGGTGGGAGGTCTA
TATAAGCAGAGCTCTCTGGCTAACTGTCGGGATCAACAAGTTTGTACAAAAAAGTTGGCATGTACCCATA
CGATGTTCCAGATTACGCTCCCCGGAGGGCGGAGAACTGGGACGAGGCCGAGGTAGGCGCGGAGGAGGCA
GGCGTCGAAGAGTACGGCCCTGAAGAAGACGGCGGGGAGGAGTCGGGCGCCGAGGAGTCCGGCCCGGAAG
AGTCCGGCCCGGAGGAACTGGGCGCCGAGGAGGAGATGGAGGCCGGGCGGCCGCGGCCC
[423 nt withheld, positions 830-1252]
CAGGAGCGCATTGCACATCAACGGATGGGAGATTGCCCAACTTTCTTGTACAAAGTGGTTGGTAAGCCTA
TCCCTAACCCTCTCCTCGGTCTCGATTCTACGTAGTAATGAGCTAGCCGCTACGTAAATTCCGCCCCCCC
CCCTAACGTTACTGGCCGAAGCCGCTTGGAATAAGGCCGGTGTGCGTTTGTCTATATGTTATTTTCCACC
ATATTGCCGTCTTTTGGCAATGTGAGGGCCCGGAAACCTGGCCCTGTCTTCTTGACGAGCATTCCTAGGG
GTCTTTCCCCTCTCGCCAAAGGAATGCAAGGTCTGTTGAATGTCGTGAAGGAAGCAGTTCCTCTGGAAGC
TTCTTGAAGACAAACAACGTCTGTAGCGACCCTTTGCAGGCAGCGGAACCCCCCACCTGGCGACAGGTGC
CTCTGCGGCCAAAAGCCACGTGTATAAGATACACCTGCAAAGGCGGCACAACCCCAGTGCCACGTTGTGA
GTTGGATAGTTGTGGAAAGAGTCAAATGGCTCTCCTCAAGCGTATTCAACAAGGGGCTGAAGGATGCCCA
GAAGGTACCCCATTGTATGGGATCTGATCTGGGGCCTCGGTGCACATGCTTTACATGTGTTTAGTCGAGG
TTAAAAAAACGTCTAGGCCCCCCGAACCACGGGGACGTGGTTTTCCTTTGAAAAACACGATGATAATATG
GCCACAACCATGGTGAGCAAGGGCGAGGAGGTCATCAAAGAGTTCATGCGCTTCAAGGTGCGCATGGAGG
GCTCCATGAACGGCCACGAGTTCGAGATCGAGGGCGAGGGCGAGGGCCGCCCCTACGAGGGCACCCAGAC
CGCCAAGCTGAAGGTGACCAAGGGCGGCCCCCTGCCCTTCGCCTGGGACATCCTGTCCCCCCAGTTCATG
TACGGCTCCAAGGCGTACGTGAAGCACCCCGCCGACATCCCCGATTACAAGAAGCTGTCCTTCCCCGAGG
GCTTCAAGTGGGAGCGCGTGATGAACTTCGAGGACGGCGGTCTGGTGACCGTGACCCAGGACTCCTCCCT
GCAGGACGGCACGCTGATCTACAAGGTGAAGATGCGCGGCACCAACTTCCCCCCCGACGGCCCCGTAATG
CAGAAGAAGACCATGGGCTGGGAGGCCTCCACCGAGCGCCTGTACCCCCGCGACGGCGTGCTGAAGGGCG
AGATCCACCAGGCCCTGAAGCTGAAGGACGGCGGCCACTACCTGGTGGAGTTCAAGACCATCTACATGGC
CAAGAAGCCCGTGCAACTGCCCGGCTACTACTACGTGGACACCAAGCTGGACATCACCTCCCACAACGAG
GACTACACCATCGTGGAACAGTACGAGCGCTCCGAGGGCCGCCACCACCTGTTCCTGTACGGCATGGACG
AGCTGTACAAGTAAACCGGTGGCGCGTTAAGTCGACAATCAACCTCTGGATTACAAAATTTGTGAAAGAT
TGACTGGTATTCTTAACTATGTTGCTCCTTTTACGCTATGTGGATACGCTGCTTTAATGCCTTTGTATCA
TGCTATTGCTTCCCGTATGGCTTTCATTTTCTCCTCCTTGTATAAATCCTGGTTGCTGTCTCTTTATGAG
GAGTTGTGGCCCGTTGTCAGGCAACGTGGCGTGGTGTGCACTGTGTTTGCTGACGCAACCCCCACTGGTT
GGGGCATTGCCACCACCTGTCAGCTCCTTTCCGGGACTTTCGCTTTCCCCCTCCCTATTGCCACGGCGGA
ACTCATCGCCGCCTGCCTTGCCCGCTGCTGGACAGGGGCTCGGCTGTTGGGCACTGACAATTCCGTGGTG
TTGTCGGGGAAATCATCGTCCTTTCCTTGGCTGCTCGCCTGTGTTGCCACCTGGATTCTGCGCGGGACGT
CCTTCTGCTACGTCCCTTCGGCCCTCAATCCAGCGGACCTTCCTTCCCGCGGCCTGCTGCCGGCTCTGCG
GCCTCTTCCGCGTCTTCGCCTTCGCCCTCAGACGAGTCGGATCTCCCTTTGGGCCGCCTCCCCGCGTCGA
CTTTAAGACCAATGACTTACAAGGCAGCTGTAGATCTTAGCCACTTTTTAAAAGAAAAGGGGGGACTGGA
AGGGCTAATTCACTCCCAACGAAGACAAGATCTGCTTTTTGCTTGTACTGGGTCTCTCTGGTTAGACCAG
ATCTGAGCCTGGGAGCTCTCTGGCTAACTAGGGAACCCACTGCTTAAGCCTCAATAAAGCTTGCCTTGAG
TGCTTCAAGTAGTGTGTGCCCGTCTGTTGTGTGACTCTGGTAACTAGAGATCCCTCAGACCCTTTTAGTC
AGTGTGGAAAATCTCTAGCAGTACGTATAGTAGTTCATGTCATCTTATTATTCAGTATTTATAACTTGCA
AAGAAATGAATATCAGAGAGTGAGAGGAACTTGTTTATTGCAGCTTATAATGGTTACAAATAAAGCAATA
GCATCACAAATTTCACAAATAAAGCATTTTTTTCACTGCATTCTAGTTGTGGTTTGTCCAAACTCATCAA
TGTATCTTATCATGTCTGGCTCTAGCTATCCCGCCCCTAACTCCGCCCATCCCGCCCCTAACTCCGCCCA
GTTCCGCCCATTCTCCGCCCCATGGCTGACTAATTTTTTTTATTTATGCAGAGGCCGAGGCCGCCTCGGC
CTCTGAGCTATTCCAGAAGTAGTGAGGAGGCTTTTTTGGAGGCCTAGGGACGTACCCAATTCGCCCTATA
GTGAGTCGTATTACGCGCGCTCACTGGCCGTCGTTTTACAACGTCGTGACTGGGAAAACCCTGGCGTTAC
CCAACTTAATCGCCTTGCAGCACATCCCCCTTTCGCCAGCTGGCGTAATAGCGAAGAGGCCCGCACCGAT
CGCCCTTCCCAACAGTTGCGCAGCCTGAATGGCGAATGGG
[124 nt withheld, positions 4163-4286]
C
[91 nt withheld, positions 4288-4378]
A
[49 nt withheld, positions 4380-4428]
CCTTTGACGTTGGAGTCCACGTTCTTT
[37 nt withheld, positions 4456-4492]
ACCCTATCTCGGTCTATTCTTTTGATTTATAAGGGATTTTGCCGATTTCGGCCTATTGGTTAAAAAATGA
GCTGATTTAACAAAAATTTAACGCGAATTTTAACAAAATATTAACGCTTACAATTTAGGTGGCACTTTTC
GGGGAAATGTGCGCGGAACCCCTATTTGTTTATTTTTCTAAATACATTCAAATATGTATCCGCTCATGAG
ACAATAACCCTGATAAATGCTTCAATAATATTGAAAAAGGAAGAGTATGAGTATTCAACATTTCCGTGTC
GCCCTTATTCCCTTTTTTGCGGCATTTTGCCTTCCTGTTTTTGCTCACCCAGAAACGCTGGTGAAAGTAA
AAGATGCTGAAGATCAGTTGGGTGCACGAGTGGGTTACATCGAACTGGATCTCAACAGCGGTAAGATCCT
TGAGAGTTTTCGCCCCGAAGAACGTTTTCCAATGATGAGCACTTTTAAAGTTCTGCTATGTGGCGCGGTA
TTATCCCGTATTGACGCCGGGCAAGAGCAACTCGGTCGCCGCATACACTATTCTCAGAATGACTTGGTTG
AGTACTCACCAGTCACAGAAAAGCATCTTACGGATGGCATGACAGTAAGAGAATTATGCAGTGCTGCCAT
AACCATGAGTGATAACACTGCGGCCAACTTACTTCTGACAACGATCGGAGGACCGAAGGAGCTAACCGCT
TTTTTGCACAACATGGGGGATCATGTAACTCGCCTTGATCGTTGGGAACCGGAGCTGAATGAAGCCATAC
CAAACGACGAGCGTGACACCACGATGCCTGTAGCAATGGCAACAACGTTGCGCAAACTATTAACTGGCGA
ACTACTTACTCTAGCTTCCCGGCAACAATTAATAGACTGGATGGAGGCGGATAAAGTTGCAGGACCACTT
CTGCGCTCGGCCCTTCCGGCTGGCTGGTTTATTGCTGATAAATCTGGAGCCGGTGAGCGTGGGTCTCGCG
GTATCATTGCAGCACTGGGGCCAGATGGTAAGCCCTCCCGTATCGTAGTTATCTACACGACGGGGAGTCA
GGCAACTATGGATGAACGAAATAGACAGATCGCTGAGATAGGTGCCTCACTGATTAAGCATTGGTAACTG
TCAGACCAAGTTTACTCATATATACTTTAGATTGATTTAAAACTTCATTTTTAATTTAAAAGGATCTAGG
TGAAGATCCTTTTTGATAATCTCATGACCAAAATCCCTTAACGTGAGTTTTCGTTCCACTGAGCGTCAGA
CCCCGTAGAAAAGATCAAAGGATCTTCTTGAGATCCTTTTTTTCTGCGCGTAATCTGCTGCTTGCAAACA
AAAAAACCACCGCTACCAGCGGTGGTTTGTTTGCCGGATCAAGAGCTACCAACTCTTTTTCCGAAGGTAA
CTGGCTTCAGCAGAGCGCAGATACCAAATACTGTTCTTCTAGTGTAGCCGTAGTTAGGCCACCACTTCAA
GAACTCTGTAGCACCGCCTACATACCTCGCTCTGCTAATCCTGTTACCAGTGGCTGCTGCCAGTGGCGAT
AAGTCGTGTCTTACCGGGTTGGACTCAAGACGATAGTTACCGGATAAGGCGCAGCGGTCGGGCTGAACGG
GGGGTTCGTGCACACAGCCCAGCTTGGAGCGAACGACCTACACCGAACTGAGATACCTACAGCGTGAGCT
ATGAGAAAGCGCCACGCTTCCCGAAGGGAGAAAGGCGGACAGGTATCCGGTAAGCGGCAGGGTCGGAACA
GGAGAGCGCACGAGGGAGCTTCCAGGGGGAAACGCCTGGTATCTTTATAGTCCTGTCGGGTTTCGCCACC
TCTGACTTGAGCGTCGATTTTTGTGATGCTCGTCAGGGGGGCGGAGCCTATGGAAAAACGCCAGCAACGC
GGCCTTTTTACGGTTCCTGGCCTTTTGCTGGCCTTTTGCTCACATGTTCTTTCCTGCGTTATCCCCTGAT
TCTGTGGATAACCGTATTACCGCCTTTGAGTGAGCTGATACCGCTCGCCGCAGCCGAACGACCGAGCGCA
GCGAGTCAGTGAGCGAGGAAGCGGAAGAGCGCCCAATACGCAAACCGCCTCTCCCCGCGCGTTGGCCGAT
TCATTAATGCAGCTGGCACGACAGGTTTCCCGACTGGAAAGCGGGCAGTGAGCGCAACGCAATTAATGTG
AGTTAGCTCACTCATTAGGCACCCCAGGCTTTACACTTTATGCTTCCGGCTCGTATGTTGTGTGGAATTG
TGAGCGGATAACAATTTCACACAGGAAACAGCTATGACCATGATTACGCCAAGCGCGCAATTAACCCTCA
CTAAAGGGAACAAAAGCTGGAGCTGCAAGCTTAATGTAGTCTTATGCAATACTCTTGTAGTCTTGCAACA
TGGTAACGATGAGTTAGCAACATGCCTTACAAGGAGAGAAAAAGCACCGTGCATGCCGATTGGTGGAAGT
AAGGTGGTACGATCGTGCCTTATTAGGAAGGCAACAGACGGGTCTGACATGGATTGGACGAACCACTGAA
TTGCCGCATTGCAGAGATATTGTATTTAAGTGCCTAGCTCGATACATAAACGGGTCTCTCTGGTTAGACC
AGATCTGAGCCTGGGAGCTCTCTGGCTAACTAGGGAACCCACTGCTTAAGCCTCAATAAAGCTTGCCTTG
AGTGCTTCAAGTAGTGTGTGCCCGTCTGTTGTGTGACTCTGGTAACTAGAGATCCCTCAGACCCTTTTAG
TCAGTGTGGAAAATCTCTAGCAGTGGCGCCCGAACAGGGACTTGAAAGCGAAAGGGAAACCAGAGGAGCT
CTCTCGACGCAGGACTCGGCTTGCTGAAGCGCGCACGGCAAGAGGCGAGGGGCGGCGACTGGTGAGTACG
CCAAAAATTTTGACTAGCGGAGGCTAGAAGGAGAGAGATGGGTGCGAGAGCGTCAGTATTAAGCGGGGGA
GAATTAGATCGCGATGGGAAAAAATTCGGTTAAGGCCAGGGGGAAAGAAAAAATATAAATTAAAACATAT
AGTATGGGCAAGCAGGGAGCTAGAACGATTCGCAGTTAATCCTGGCCTGTTAGAAACATCAGAAGGCTGT
AGACAAATACTGGGACAGCTACAACCATCCCTTCAGACAGGATCAGAAGAACTTAGATCATTATATAATA
CAGTAGCAACCCTCTATTGTGTGCATCAAAGGATAGAGATAAAAGACACCAAGGAAGCTTTAGACAAGAT
AGAGGAAGAGCAAAACAAAAGTAAGACCACCGCACAGCAAGCGGCCGCTGATCTTCAGACCTGGAGGAGG
AGATATGAGGGACAATTGGAGAAGTGAATTATATAAATATAAAGTAGTAAAAATTGAACCATTAGGAGTA
GCACCCACCAAGGCAAAGAGAAGAGTGGTGCAGAGAGAAAAAAGAGCAGTGGGAATAGGAGCTTTGTTCC
TTGGGTTCTTGGGAGCAGCAGGAAGCACTATGGGCGCAGCGTCAATGACGCTGACGGTACAGGCCAGACA
ATTATTGTCTGGTATAGTGCAGCAGCAGAACAATTTGCTGAGGGCTATTGAGGCGCAACAGCATCTGTTG
CAACTCACAGTCTGGGGCATCAAGCAGCTCCAGGCAAGAATCCTGGCTGTGGAAAGATACCTAAAGGATC
AACAGCTCCTGGGGATTTGGGGTTGCTCTGGAAAACTCATTTGCACCACTGCTGTGCCTTGGAATGCTAG
TTGGAGTAATAAATCTCTGGAACAGATTTGGAATCACACGACCTGGATGGAGTGGGACAGAGAAATTAAC
AATTACACAAGCTTAATACACTCCTTAATTGAAGAATCGCAAAACCAGCAAGAAAAGAATGAACAAGAAT
TATTGGAATTAGATAAATGGGCAAGTTTGTGGAATTGGTTTAACATAACAAATTGGCTGTGGTATATAAA
ATTATTCATAATGATAGTAGGAGGCTTGGTAGGTTTAAGAATAGTTTTTGCTGTACTTTCTATAGTGAAT
AGAGTTAGGCAGGGATATTCACCATTATCGTTTCAGACCCACCTCCCAACCCCGAGGGGACCCTTGCGCC
TTTTCCAAGGCAGCCCTGGGTTTGCGCAGGGACGCGGCTGCTCTGGGCGTGGTTCCGGGAAACGCAGCGG
CGCCGACCCTGGGTCTCGCACATTCTTCACGTCCGTTCGCAGCGTCACCCGGATCTTCGCCGCTACCCTT
GTGGGCCCCCCGGCGACGCTTCCTGCTCCGCCCCTAAGTCGGGAAGGTTCCTTGCGGTTCGCGGCGTGCC
GGACGTGACAAACGGAAGCCGCACGTCTCACTAGTACCCTCGCAGACGGACAGCGCCAGGGAGCAATGGC
AGCGCGCCGACCGCGATGGGCTGTGGCCAATAGCGGCTGCTCAGCAGGGCGCGCCGAGAGCAGCGGCCGG
GAAGGGGCGGTGCGGGAGGCGGGGTGTGGGGCGGTAGTGTGGGCCCTGTTCCTGCCCGCGCGGTGTTCCG
CATTCTGCAAGCCTCCGGAGCGCACGTCGGCAGTCGGCTCCCTCGTTGACCGAATCACCGACCTCTCTCC
CCAGGGGGTACCACCATGGCCAAGCCTTTGTCTCAAGAAGAATCCACCCTCATTGAAAGAGCAACGGCTA
CAATCAACAGCATCCCCATCTCTGAAGACTACAGCGTCGCCAGCGCAGCTCTCTCTAGCGACGGCCGCAT
CTTCACTGGTGTCAATGTATATCATTTTACTGGGGGACCTTGTGCAGAACTCGTGGTGCTGGGCACTGCT
GCTGCTGCGGCAGCTGGCAACCTGACTTGTATCGTCGCGATCGGAAATGAGAACAGGGGCATCTTGAGCC
CCTGCGGACGGTGCCGACAGGTGCTTCTCGATCTGCATCCTGGGATCAAAGCCATAGTGAAGGACAGTGA
TGGACAGCCGACGGCAGTTGGGATTCGTGAATTGCTGCCCTCTGGTTATGTGTGGGAGGGCCTGCAGCTG
CAGTAGTAAGAATTCTAGATCTTGAGACAAATGGCAGTATTCATCCACAATTTTAAAAGAAAAGGGGGGA
TTGGGGGGTACAGTGCAGGGGAAAGAATAGTAGACATAATAGCAACAGACATACAAACTAAAGAATTACA
AAAACAAATTACAAAAATTCAAAATTTTCGGGTTTATTACAGGGACAGCAGAGATCCACTTTGGCGCCGG
CTCGAGGGG
Features (pLannotate 1.2.2; 34 found; start..end, strand, type, name):
      8..369     +  enhancer       CMV enhancer: human cytomegalovirus immediate early enhancer
    370..573     +  promoter       CMV promoter: human cytomegalovirus (CMV) immediate early promoter
    597..614     +  protein_bind   attB1 (fragment): mutant version of attB; core recombination site for the Gateway® BP reaction BP Clonase™
    623..649     +  CDS            3xHA (fragment): three tandem HA epitope tags
    650..1285    +  CDS            VHL (sequence partly withheld): VHL_HUMAN - Experimental evidence at protein level: Swiss-Prot protein existence level 1. Involved in the ubiquitination and subsequent proteasomal degradation via the von Hippel-Lindau ubiquitination complex. Seems to act as a target recruitment subunit in the E3 ubiquitin ligase complex and recruits hydroxylated hypoxia-inducible factor (HIF) under normoxic conditions. Involved in transcriptional repression through interaction with HIF1A, HIF1AN and histone deacetylases. Ubiquitinates, in an oxygen-responsive manner, ADRB2. From Homo sapiens (Human).
   1288..1311    -  protein_bind   attB2: mutant version of attB; recombination site for the Gateway® BP reaction BP Clonase™
   1313..1354    +  CDS            V5 tag: epitope tag from simian virus 5
   1486..1948    +  misc_feature   IRES: internal ribosome entry site (IRES) of the encephalomyocarditis virus (EMCV)
   1962..2663    +  CDS            dTomato: dTomato is a basic (constitutively fluorescent) orange fluorescent protein published in 2004, derived from Discosoma sp.. It is reported to be a somewhat slowly-maturing dimer with low acid sensitivity.
   2689..3277    +  misc_feature   WPRE: woodchuck hepatitis virus posttranscriptional regulatory element
   3328..3347    +  misc_feature   cPPT/CTS (fragment): central polypurine tract and central termination sequence of HIV-1
   3349..3582    +  LTR            3' LTR (ΔU3): self-inactivating 3' long terminal repeat (LTR) from HIV-1
   3660..3781    +  polyA_signal   SV40 poly(A) signal: SV40 polyadenylation signal
   3821..3956    +  rep_origin     SV40 ori: SV40 origin of replication
   3977..3995    -  promoter       T7 promoter: promoter for bacteriophage T7 RNA polymerase
   4003..4158    +  CDS            lacZα (fragment): LacZα fragment of β-galactosidase; lacZ fragment
   4163..4591    +  rep_origin     f1 ori (sequence partly withheld): f1 bacteriophage origin of replication; arrow indicates direction of (+) strand synthesis
   4644..4748    +  promoter       AmpR promoter: bla
   4749..5609    +  CDS            AmpR: β-lactamase; bla; confers resistance to ampicillin, carbenicillin, and related antibiotics
   5780..6368    +  rep_origin     ori: high-copy-number ColE1/pMB1/pBR322/pUC origin of replication
   6551..6643    +  CDS            lacI (fragment): lac repressor; lacI; The lac repressor binds to the lac operator to inhibit transcription in E. coli. This inhibition can be relieved by adding lactose or isopropyl-β-D-thiogalactopyranoside (IPTG).
   6656..6677    +  protein_bind   CAP binding site: CAP binding activates transcription in the presence of cAMP. E. coli catabolite activator protein
   6692..6722    +  promoter       lac promoter: promoter for the E. coli lac operon
   6730..6746    +  protein_bind   lac operator: The lac repressor binds to the lac operator to inhibit transcription in E. coli. This inhibition can be relieved by adding lactose or isopropyl-β-D-thiogalactopyranoside (IPTG). lac repressor encoded by lacI
   6791..6809    +  promoter       T3 promoter: promoter for bacteriophage T3 RNA polymerase
   6837..7063    +  promoter       RSV promoter: Rous sarcoma virus enhancer/promoter
   7064..7244    +  LTR            5' LTR (truncated): truncated 5' long terminal repeat (LTR) from HIV-1
   7291..7416    +  misc_feature   HIV-1 Ψ: packaging signal of human immunodeficiency virus type 1
   7400..7763    +  CDS            HIV-1 gag (fragment): gag protein from human immunodeficiency virus 1; gag
   7909..8142    +  misc_feature   RRE: The Rev response element (RRE) of HIV-1 allows for Rev-dependent mRNA export from the nucleus to the cytoplasm.
   8519..8545    +  CDS            Rev (fragment): human immunodeficiency virus 1 (HIV-1) Rev protein; rev; enhances nuclear export of unspliced and incompletely spliced viral mRNAs
   8546..9046    +  promoter       hPGK promoter: human phosphoglycerate kinase 1 promoter
   9058..9453    +  CDS            BSD: blasticidin S deaminase; Aspergillus terreus BSD; confers resistance to blasticidin
   9513..9630    +  misc_feature   cPPT/CTS: central polypurine tract and central termination sequence of HIV-1
