[The description below was written by a language model from this plasmid's Addgene catalogue record and pLannotate feature annotations shown in this document.]
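Description:
pLX304-VHL-IRES-Tdtomato is a lentiviral mammalian expression plasmid that delivers human VHL, the von Hippel-Lindau tumor suppressor and substrate-recognition subunit of an E3 ubiquitin ligase complex that targets hydroxylated HIF, together with a red-orange fluorescent reporter. It is built on a pLX304 Gateway destination backbone modified to carry an IRES-Tdtomato cassette. In bacteria it is maintained by a high-copy ColE1/pUC-type origin and ampicillin resistance, and it also carries an f1 origin. The viral framework is of the third-generation, self-inactivating type. An RSV promoter fused to a truncated HIV-1 5' LTR drives genomic RNA production. This is followed by the Ψ packaging signal, a partial gag sequence, the RRE for Rev-dependent export, a cPPT/CTS element, and a ΔU3 3' LTR. An SV40 polyadenylation signal and SV40 origin lie downstream of the 3' LTR.

Two expression units sit between the LTRs. A human PGK promoter drives blasticidin S deaminase, allowing selection of transduced cells with blasticidin. Downstream, the CMV enhancer/promoter drives a bicistronic transcript. The VHL coding sequence is flanked by attB1 and attB2 sites left by Gateway recombination and is preceded by a short sequence annotated as a fragment of a 3xHA tag, suggesting an N-terminal HA epitope. A V5 tag lies just past attB2, but the record does not show whether it is read in frame with VHL. An EMCV IRES then permits translation of the fluorescent protein from the same mRNA. The annotation labels this as a single dTomato unit rather than the full tandem dimer. A WPRE enhances transcript expression. The construct suits stable re-expression of VHL with fluorescent tracking of transduced cells. The associated publication concerns synthetic lethality between CDK4/6 inhibition and VHL loss.
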