Addgene plasmid #187643: pLX304-VHL-IRES-Tdtomato
Purpose: VHL Expression vector with Tdtomato
Depositing lab: William Kaelin. Depositing organization: Dana-Farber Cancer Institute. Publication: HIF-independent synthetic lethality between CDK4/6 inhibition and VHL loss across species. Nicholson HE, Tariq Z, Housden BE, Jennings RB, Stransky LA, Perrimon N, Signoretti S, Kaelin WG Jr. Sci Signal. 2019 Oct 1;12(601). pii: 12/601/eaay0482. doi: 10.1126/scisignal.aay0482. PubMed 31575731.
Backbone
  Vector backbone: pLX304-gate-IRES-Tdtomato
  Backbone manufacturer: Gift from V. Koduri
  Modifications to backbone: Modified to express Tdtomato
  Vector type: Mammalian Expression, Lentiviral
  Selectable markers: Blasticidin
Growth in bacteria
  Bacterial resistance: Ampicillin, 100 μg/mL
  Growth temperature: 30°C
  Growth strain: NEB Stable
  Copy number: High Copy
Gene/Insert
  Gene/Insert name: VHL (alt name: Von-Hippel Lindau Disease Tumor Suppressor, E3 Ubiquitin Protein Ligase)
  Species: H. sapiens (human)
  Entrez Gene: VHL (a.k.a. HRCA1, RCA1, VHL1, pVHL)
Terms and licenses: Academic/Nonprofit Terms; Industry Terms: Not Available to Industry
How to cite: pLX304-VHL-IRES-Tdtomato was a gift from William Kaelin (Addgene plasmid # 187643 ; http://n2t.net/addgene:187643 ; RRID:Addgene_187643)
